LOCUS       Exported 4044 bp ds-DNA circular SYN 13-MAY-2021
DEFINITION  synthetic circular DNA
ACCESSION   .
VERSION     .
KEYWORDS    pUT1673-HQ858864
SOURCE      synthetic DNA construct
  ORGANISM  synthetic DNA construct
REFERENCE   1 (bases 1 to 4044)
  TITLE     Rice TF ORFeome collection
REFERENCE   2 (bases 1 to 4044)
  AUTHORS   .
  TITLE     Direct Submission
  JOURNAL   Exported May 13, 2021 from SnapGene Server 1.1.58
            http://www.snapgene.com
FEATURES             Location/Qualifiers
     source          1..4044
                     /organism="synthetic DNA construct"
                     /mol_type="other DNA"
     protein_bind    1..100
                     /gene="mutant version of attL"
                     /label=attL1
                     /bound_moiety="LR Clonase(TM)"
                     /note="recombination site for the Gateway(R) LR reaction"
     RBS             112..132
                     /note="efficient ribosome binding site from bacteriophage
                     T7 gene 10 (Olins and Rangwala, 1989)"
     protein_bind    complement(1601..1700)
                     /gene="mutant version of attL"
                     /label=attL2
                     /bound_moiety="LR Clonase(TM)"
                     /note="recombination site for the Gateway(R) LR reaction"
     primer_bind     complement(1717..1736)
                     /label=T7
                     /note="T7 promoter, forward primer"
     promoter        complement(1718..1736)
                     /label=T7 promoter
                     /note="promoter for bacteriophage T7 RNA polymerase"
     primer_bind     complement(1741..1757)
                     /label=M13 rev
                     /note="common sequencing primer, one of multiple similar
                     variants"
     primer_bind     complement(1741..1757)
                     /label=M13 Reverse
                     /note="In lacZ gene. Also called M13-rev"
     primer_bind     complement(1859..1878)
                     /label=pENTR-R
                     /note="pENTR vectors, reverse primer"
     CDS             1870..2679
                     /codon_start=1
                     /gene="aph(3')-Ia"
                     /product="aminoglycoside phosphotransferase"
                     /label=KanR
                     /note="confers resistance to kanamycin in bacteria or G418
                     (Geneticin(R)) in eukaryotes"
                     /translation="MSHIQRETSRPRLNSNMDADLYGYKWARDNVGQSGATIYRLYGKP
                     DAPELFLKHGKGSVANDVTDEMVRLNWLTEFMPLPTIKHFIRTPDDAWLLTTAIPGKTA
                     FQVLEEYPDSGENIVDALAVFLRRLHSIPVCNCPFNSDRVFRLAQAQSRMNNGLVDASD
                     FDDERNGWPVEQVWKEMHKLLPFSPDSVVTHGDFSLDNLIFDEGKLIGCIDVGRVGIAD
                     RYQDLAILWNCLGEFSPSLQKRLFQKYGIDNPDMNKLQFHLMLDEFF"
     primer_bind     complement(1937..1956)
                     /label=Kan-R
                     /note="Kanamycin resistance gene, reverse primer"
     rep_origin      2826..3414
                     /direction=RIGHT
                     /label=ori
                     /note="high-copy-number ColE1/pMB1/pBR322/pUC origin of
                     replication"
     primer_bind     3315..3334
                     /label=pBR322ori-F
                     /note="pBR322 origin, forward primer"
     primer_bind     3568..3585
                     /label=L4440
                     /note="L4440 vector, forward primer"
     terminator      3744..3771
                     /label=rrnB T2 terminator
                     /note="transcription terminator T2 from the E. coli rrnB
                     gene"
     terminator      3863..3949
                     /gene="Escherichia coli rrnB"
                     /label=rrnB T1 terminator
                     /note="transcription terminator T1 from the E. coli rrnB
                     gene"
     primer_bind     3998..4020
                     /label=M13/pUC Forward
                     /note="In lacZ gene"
     primer_bind     4012..4029
                     /label=M13 Forward
                     /note="In lacZ gene. Also called M13-F20 or M13 (-21)
                     Forward"
     primer_bind     4013..4029
                     /label=M13 fwd
                     /note="common sequencing primer, one of multiple similar
                     variants"
ORIGIN
        1 caaataatga ttttattttg actgatagtg acctgttcgt tgcaacaaat tgatgagcaa
       61 tgctttttta taatgccaac tttgtacaaa aaagcaggct ccgcggccgc cttgtttaac
      121 tttaagaagg agcccttcac catgaactgc gggccgcccg accagttgcc gccggcgacg
      181 gcgccgtcgt gcttcctcaa cctcaactgg gaccagtcca tggacgcggc ggcgggaggg
      241 cacctcgacc cggcgctcag ctccatggtg tcctcgccgg cgtccaactc gacgggcgct
      301 ctccacggga tctcgccgca gccgcactac ggtggcggga cgccgctcag ctcgcccccc
      361 aagctcaacc tgtccatgat ggggcagttc caccactacg ccgcgccgcc gcaggtgggc
      421 ggcggcggag gcggaggcgg gggcctgcca atcctcgaga acctgatgcc catgggccac
      481 ctcgaccagt tcctcgccga ccctggcttc gccgagcgcg ccgcgaggct ctccggcttc
      541 gacgcccgcg gcggcggcgg aggaggaggc tacggcggcg ccggcccggc gcaattcggc
      601 ctccctgacg ccggcgcggc cggcgcatcg aaggagatgg agctcgggaa cacccgggac
      661 gagtcgtcgg tgtctgatcc ggcgcccggc ggcgccgaga ttccgcccaa gggggcttcc
      721 gacggcaatg cacggaagcg gaaggcctcc gggaagggca aaggcaagga cagccccatg
      781 tccacctccg ccgccaagga ggattccagc ggcaagcgtt gcaaatcgac ggaggagagc
      841 aatgcggccg ccgaggagaa ttccggcaag gggaaggccg cgcagagcaa cagcgagaat
      901 ggcggcggca agaagcaagg gaaggacagc tcgtcgaagc cccccgagcc gcccaaggac
      961 tacatccatg tccgcgcccg gcgcggcgag gcgacggaca gccacagcct cgccgagagg
     1021 gtgagaagag agaagataag ccagaggatg aagctgctgc aggatctcgt gccgggttgt
     1081 aacaaggtgg ttggaaaggc tgtcatgctc gatgaaatca taaactatgt gcagtcgttg
     1141 caacggcaag tcgagttttt gtccatgaag ttggccactg tgaatcccca gctggacttc
     1201 aacaatttgc ctaacctcct tgctaaagat atgcaccagt catgcagccc gttacagagc
     1261 tcacattttc cactagagac ctcaggtgcg ccgctgccct acattaacca gcctcagcaa
     1321 gggaaccctc tcggttgtgg cctgacgaac ggcatggaca accagggttc tatgcaccca
     1381 ttggacccgg cattttgccg gccaatgggc tcgcaccatc ctttcctcaa tggggttagc
     1441 gatgcggctt ctcaggttgg tgctttctgg caagatgatc tccaaagtgt tgttcagatg
     1501 gatatggggc aaagtcagga gatcgccacc tcttccaata gctacaatgg atcgttgcaa
     1561 acagtccaca tgaaaatgga gcttaagggt gggcgcgccg acccagcttt cttgtacaaa
     1621 gttggcatta taagaaagca ttgcttatca atttgttgca acgaacaggt cactatcagt
     1681 caaaataaaa tcattatttg ccatccagct gatatcccct atagtgagtc gtattacatg
     1741 gtcatagctg tttcctggca gctctggccc gtgtctcaaa atctctgatg ttacattgca
     1801 caagataaaa atatatcatc atgaacaata aaactgtctg cttacataaa cagtaataca
     1861 aggggtgtta tgagccatat tcaacgggaa acgtcgaggc cgcgattaaa ttccaacatg
     1921 gatgctgatt tatatgggta taaatgggct cgcgataatg tcgggcaatc aggtgcgaca
     1981 atctatcgct tgtatgggaa gcccgatgcg ccagagttgt ttctgaaaca tggcaaaggt
     2041 agcgttgcca atgatgttac agatgagatg gtcagactaa actggctgac ggaatttatg
     2101 cctcttccga ccatcaagca ttttatccgt actcctgatg atgcatggtt actcaccact
     2161 gcgatccccg gaaaaacagc attccaggta ttagaagaat atcctgattc aggtgaaaat
     2221 attgttgatg cgctggcagt gttcctgcgc cggttgcatt cgattcctgt ttgtaattgt
     2281 ccttttaaca gcgatcgcgt atttcgtctc gctcaggcgc aatcacgaat gaataacggt
     2341 ttggttgatg cgagtgattt tgatgacgag cgtaatggct ggcctgttga acaagtctgg
     2401 aaagaaatgc ataaactttt gccattctca ccggattcag tcgtcactca tggtgatttc
     2461 tcacttgata accttatttt tgacgagggg aaattaatag gttgtattga tgttggacga
     2521 gtcggaatcg cagaccgata ccaggatctt gccatcctat ggaactgcct cggtgagttt
     2581 tctccttcat tacagaaacg gctttttcaa aaatatggta ttgataatcc tgatatgaat
     2641 aaattgcagt ttcatttgat gctcgatgag tttttctaat cagaattggt taattggttg
     2701 taacactggc agagcattac gctgacttga cgggacggcg caagctcatg accaaaatcc
     2761 cttaacgtga gttacgcgtc gttccactga gcgtcagacc ccgtagaaaa gatcaaagga
     2821 tcttcttgag atcctttttt tctgcgcgta atctgctgct tgcaaacaaa aaaaccaccg
     2881 ctaccagcgg tggtttgttt gccggatcaa gagctaccaa ctctttttcc gaaggtaact
     2941 ggcttcagca gagcgcagat accaaatact gtccttctag tgtagccgta gttaggccac
     3001 cacttcaaga actctgtagc accgcctaca tacctcgctc tgctaatcct gttaccagtg
     3061 gctgctgcca gtggcgataa gtcgtgtctt accgggttgg actcaagacg atagttaccg
     3121 gataaggcgc agcggtcggg ctgaacgggg ggttcgtgca cacagcccag cttggagcga
     3181 acgacctaca ccgaactgag atacctacag cgtgagcatt gagaaagcgc cacgcttccc
     3241 gaagggagaa aggcggacag gtatccggta agcggcaggg tcggaacagg agagcgcacg
     3301 agggagcttc cagggggaaa cgcctggtat ctttatagtc ctgtcgggtt tcgccacctc
     3361 tgacttgagc gtcgattttt gtgatgctcg tcaggggggc ggagcctatg gaaaaacgcc
     3421 agcaacgcgg cctttttacg gttcctggcc ttttgctggc cttttgctca catgttcttt
     3481 cctgcgttat cccctgattc tgtggataac cgtattaccg cctttgagtg agctgatacc
     3541 gctcgccgca gccgaacgac cgagcgcagc gagtcagtga gcgaggaagc ggaagagcgc
     3601 ccaatacgca aaccgcctct ccccgcgcgt tggccgattc attaatgcag ctggcacgac
     3661 aggtttcccg actggaaagc gggcagtgag cgcaacgcaa ttaatacgcg taccgctagc
     3721 caggaagagt ttgtagaaac gcaaaaaggc catccgtcag gatggccttc tgcttagttt
     3781 gatgcctggc agtttatggc gggcgtcctg cccgccaccc tccgggccgt tgcttcacaa
     3841 cgttcaaatc cgctcccggc ggatttgtcc tactcaggag agcgttcacc gacaaacaac
     3901 agataaaacg aaaggcccag tcttccgact gagcctttcg ttttatttga tgcctggcag
     3961 ttccctactc tcgcgttaac gctagcatgg atgttttccc agtcacgacg ttgtaaaacg
     4021 acggccagtc ttaagctcgg gccc
//
