[The description below was written by a language model from this plasmid's Addgene catalogue record and the feature table of its GenBank file.]
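Description:
pUT1673-HQ858864 is a Gateway entry clone built on the Invitrogen pENTR/SD backbone, carrying the coding sequence of a rice (Oryza sativa) basic helix-loop-helix (bHLH) transcription factor encoded by locus Os01g0915600 / LOC_Os01g68700. The 4,044 bp circular plasmid is propagated in E. coli under kanamycin selection, conferred by an aph(3')-Ia aminoglycoside phosphotransferase gene, and replicates from a ColE1/pUC-type origin. The feature annotation calls this origin high-copy, whereas the catalogue entry lists the plasmid as low copy, so the two sources disagree on this point.

The roughly 1.4 kb insert is not annotated as a feature in its own right, but it occupies the interval between the attL1 and attL2 recombination sites, which allow transfer of the ORF into any attR-containing destination vector by an LR Clonase reaction. Just downstream of attL1 lies the bacteriophage T7 gene 10 ribosome binding site characteristic of the pENTR/SD series, which supports efficient translation initiation once the ORF is moved into a prokaryotic expression vector. The entry vector provides no promoter oriented to express the ORF. A T7 promoter sits beyond attL2, facing back toward the insert in the antisense direction. The rrnB T1 and T2 terminators upstream of attL1 shield the cassette from read-through transcription, and M13 forward and reverse primer sites flank it for sequence verification.

According to the depositor, the coding sequence was PCR-amplified from a full-length rice cDNA library clone with the stop codon omitted, so the ORF can be fused in frame to C-terminal tags or reporters supplied by the destination vector. The clone belongs to a rice transcription factor ORFeome collection associated with a comparative regulatory genomics resource for the grasses.
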