Addgene plasmid #27946: pUT1673-HQ858864
Depositing lab: John Gray & Erich Grotewold. Depositing organization: University of Toledo. Publication: GRASSIUS: a platform for comparative regulatory genomics across the grasses. Yilmaz A, Nishiyama MY Jr, Fuentes BG, Souza GM, Janies D, Gray J, Grotewold E. Plant Physiol. 2009 Jan;149(1):171-80. doi: 10.1104/pp.108.128579. Epub 2008 Nov 5. PubMed 18987217.
Backbone
  Vector backbone: pENTR/SD
  Backbone manufacturer: Invitrogen
  Backbone size w/o insert (bp): 2601
  Vector type: Entry vector
Growth in bacteria
  Bacterial resistance: Kanamycin, 50 μg/mL
  Growth temperature: 37°C
  Growth strain: DH5alpha
  Growth instructions: E. coli Top10 (Invitrogen)
  Copy number: Low Copy
Gene/Insert
  Gene/Insert name: bHLH transcription factor encoded by Os01g0915600 LOC_Os01g68700
  Species: Oryza sativa (rice)
  Insert size (bp): 1443
  GenBank ID: HQ858864
  Cloning method: Restriction Enzyme
  Sequencing primers: 5′ M13 For; 3′ M13 Rev
Terms and licenses: Academic/Nonprofit Terms; Industry Terms: Not Available to Industry
Depositor comments: This CDS was amplified using PCR from a full length cDNA template from the OSIIEa, OSIIEb, and OSJNEa thru OSJNEf full length cDNA libraries generated by the Guoliang Wang lab at Ohio State University. The PCR product omitted the stop codon. The PCR product was cloned into a Gateway pENTR/SD entry vector. Further information on this gene may be obtained at www.grassius.org using the Genbank number. (The second half of the plasmid name is the Genbank Number for the sequence of the insert)
How to cite: pUT1673-HQ858864 was a gift from John Gray & Erich Grotewold (Addgene plasmid # 27946 ; http://n2t.net/addgene:27946 ; RRID:Addgene_27946)
