>Addgene plasmid #27946 | pUT1673-HQ858864 | addgene partial sequence | sequence record 34237 | 27946 with M13pUC-fwd
ATGATTTTATTTTGACTGATAGTGACCTGTTCGTTGCAACAAATTGATGAGCAATGCTTTTTTATAATGC
CAACTTTGTACAAAAAAGCAGGCTCCGCGGCCGCCTTGTTTAACTTTAAGAAGGAGCCCTTCACCATGAA
CTGCGGGCCGCCCGACCAGTTGCCGCCGGCGACGGCGCCGTCGTGCTTCCTCAACCTCAACTGGGACCAG
TCCATGGACGCGGCGGCGGGAGGGCACCTCGACCCGGCGCTCAGCTCCATGGTGTCCTCGCCGGCGTCCA
ACTCGACGGGCGCTCTCCACGGGATCTCGCCGCAGCCGCACTACGGTGGCGGGACGCCGCTCAGCTCGCC
CCCCAAGCTCAACCTGTCCATGATGGGGCAGTTCCACCACTACGCCGCGCCGCCGCAGGTGGGCGGCGGC
GGAGGCGGAGGCGGGGGCCTGCCAATCCTCGAGAACCTGATGCCCATGGGCCACCTCGACCAGTTCCTCG
CCGACCCTGGCTTCGCCGAGCGCGCCGCGAGGCTCTCCGGCTTCGACGCCCGCGGCGGCGGCGGA
